Addgene plasmid #1476: pPD93_97
Purpose: (Empty Backbone)
Depositing lab: Andrew Fire. Depositing organization: Carnegie Institution for Science.
Backbone
  Vector backbone: Unknown
  Backbone size (bp): 6794
  Vector type: Worm Expression
Growth in bacteria
  Bacterial resistance: Ampicillin, 100 μg/mL
  Growth temperature: 37°C
  Growth strain: DH5alpha
  Copy number: Unknown
Gene/Insert
  Gene/Insert name: None
  Tag / fusion protein: myo3-2341, myo3Tsa, IVSA, SV40NLS, gfpN, IVSR, gfpS65C, IVSS, IVST, gfpC, IVSL
  Cloning method: Restriction Enzyme
Terms and licenses: Academic/Nonprofit Terms; Industry Terms: Not Available to Industry
Depositor comments: See Fire Lab Vector Kit Documentation 1995. Fire Lab Miniprep Number pPD93.97, Ligation number NONE.
How to cite: pPD93_97 was a gift from Andrew Fire (Addgene plasmid # 1476 ; http://n2t.net/addgene:1476 ; RRID:Addgene_1476)
