[The description below was written by a language model from this plasmid's Addgene catalogue record and pLannotate feature annotations shown in this document.]
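Description:
pPD93_97 is a Caenorhabditis elegans expression vector from the 1995 Fire Lab Vector Kit, catalogued as an empty backbone of about 6.8 kb with no separately named parent vector. It is propagated in E. coli through a ColE1/pUC-type origin of replication and selected with ampicillin via the β-lactamase (AmpR) gene and its own promoter. The annotation also picks up pUC/pBR322-derived remnants: fragments of rop, the bom region and lacI, plus a CAP binding site, lac promoter and lac operator, and a small piece of the pUC18/19 polylinker. None of these appears to have a role in the worm payload.

The payload is described mainly by the catalogue's list of modular segments rather than by the feature table. That list begins with myo-3 segments (myo3-2341 and myo3Tsa), which by their names are upstream sequence from the myo-3 myosin heavy chain gene, commonly used to drive body-wall muscle expression. The first roughly 2.4 kb of the sequence carries no automated annotation, which would be consistent with this region. Next come a synthetic intron (IVSA), an SV40 nuclear localization signal, and a GFP coding region carrying the S65C chromophore substitution. The GFP is split into N-terminal, central and C-terminal pieces by further artificial introns (IVSR, IVSS, IVST, IVSL), which were included in Fire vectors to improve expression in worms. The annotation tool detects the GFP as a single Aequorea-derived green fluorescent protein CDS. A short downstream match to aex-5 is probably incidental worm genomic sequence in the 3' region, which the record does not otherwise identify. The construct would therefore express nuclear-localized GFP from myo-3 sequences. This makes it usable as a muscle nuclear marker, a transformation reporter, or a starting point for restriction cloning of derivatives.
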