Features (pLannotate 1.2.2; 12 found; start..end, strand, type, name):
   2414..2430    -  misc_feature   MCS (fragment): pUC18/19 multiple cloning site
   2571..3431    +  CDS            sg25: sg25 is a basic (constitutively fluorescent) green fluorescent protein published in 1997, derived from Aequorea victoria.
   4052..4204    +  CDS            aex-5 (fragment): AEX5_CAEEL - Also known as kpc-3 From Caenorhabditis elegans.
   4332..4367    +  CDS            rop (fragment): Rop protein, which maintains plasmids at low copy number; rop
   4469..4568    +  misc_feature   bom (fragment): basis of mobility region from pBR322
   4666..4770    +  promoter       AmpR promoter: bla
   4771..5631    +  CDS            AmpR: β-lactamase; bla; confers resistance to ampicillin, carbenicillin, and related antibiotics
   5802..6390    +  rep_origin     ori: high-copy-number ColE1/pMB1/pBR322/pUC origin of replication
   6573..6665    +  CDS            lacI (fragment): lac repressor; lacI; The lac repressor binds to the lac operator to inhibit transcription in E. coli. This inhibition can be relieved by adding lactose or isopropyl-β-D-thiogalactopyranoside (IPTG).
   6678..6699    +  protein_bind   CAP binding site: CAP binding activates transcription in the presence of cAMP. E. coli catabolite activator protein
   6714..6744    +  promoter       lac promoter: promoter for the E. coli lac operon
   6752..6768    +  protein_bind   lac operator: The lac repressor binds to the lac operator to inhibit transcription in E. coli. This inhibition can be relieved by adding lactose or isopropyl-β-D-thiogalactopyranoside (IPTG). lac repressor encoded by lacI
>Addgene plasmid #1476 | pPD93_97 | depositor full sequence | sequence record 87 | Author sequence
ATGACCATGATTACGCCAAGCTTGGGCTGCAGGTCGGCTATAATAAGTTCTTGAATAAAATAATTTTCCC
GACAAAACATGAGTATTTCTTTCGAAAATAAAAGTGCAGGCTAATTAGAGATTATTCTGTAATTAACTGC
ATAATTTGTCACGTGCCATAGTTTTACATTCCACTACGTCATAGTTCTTAAAATACTAATCTCCTGAAAA
TAGAAGTAGGTGAAGAAAGTTTAATTATCAGTTCTAAAATGACAATTGATCTTTGGAATATGTTCTGAAA
CTACCGATCATTGAACAGATGCTATTTGAATGATATAGAATTGTATATTTGCAATTTCTGAAACGCGTTC
TTAAAGGCACACAGATTAATTCAAAAGGGTCTGGCCGCAAAAAGGTTTATGGTGGCCGATTTTGAGTTTT
GTGTGTGATTGCTTTTTCACAATCAGTGTTTTCAGGATTATGTGATGAACTAGATCTTCAAGTTTCGTTA
CATTTCATATGTTTTCGGAACTCACGAAGTACATATTGGGTATTGTGCTCAAAAAATTCAGCAATCAGCT
TCGCTCCGCTGACTTTAGAACCCAAAAAAATAGTATGGCCAAACTGACTGTGTTACGATCATTTCAATTT
TTCAATACATATTTAAGATTTCTAAGAGTAAGAAGGTCAAAAACTGTTCTGGAATACATATATATTTTTC
AGGTTACAATTAGTCAAAAAGTGCACTGAAATATACGTTTTAATTTCACGAATAACCCAATTAGTTCAAT
GTATTTTTGGTCAACCAACGTTAAAGTTTGGCTTCCAACCAATTATCATTTCTGATCAACCACAATGTTT
TTTCTTTATCTGCAAGTTAATTTTTTATTTTTATCCAGATGTTTGGCATATTTTTCAATTCTTCACTAGC
GCCCACTTCTTGCACTTCCGGCGCCCTGAATCTAATGCATCTGTTGCAAGAATTGAAAGACCAATCAACA
CATTGTTTTCTTCACGAGATACTGAAGAAAATGAATAAAAACAGAGAAAAAGAGCCATGTGATTAGTGAC
AACTGTTGCTAACAGATACCATAGCTTGGACTTGGTACGTGATGGCAACGTATGGGTCAACAAAAATGAT
TGCAGAGGGGGTGCAAAACAGTCAAGTCGAGAAAATATGAAAAACAGAAAACAAAGAACAGAAAAATGGG
TTTGAGAGTCAGTATAATTTATAAAAGAAAAATTGTACATAGAAATTAACCATTTTTGTAGAAGAAGTTA
TTTTTCAAGCATCGTTAAAAATTATTCAAAGCACCTTATTTCATATTTAATTTTAAACATGGTTAAATGA
ACAACACGGTGCGCAATCAGGAAAACTTGAAATCTGAAACTGTTGTTGTGATCTTCTTCGCAACTGTTCA
GATAGCACTAGTGTAATGTTAAGAGTGCGCGAATATAATGGAATATAATGGATCACACCTCCTGCCATCA
GGTAAACGTCTCTGTTATCACATATTTCCAACTATTAAATTTTTACCTTTTACAGTTTTACATTTTTTTG
AAAAAAGTAACTTTTTGTCTTCAAAATCCCTGACGAAAATATCAAATATTTTAATCGAGACTGCAGAGGA
ACCGATTGATGATTTGGAAAATCCAGCTTTACCTGTGTAAGAACTGAAAAGTTTCATAACCCTAGGGTAT
TCCCAGTTACATTCCCCACTGGCTAACAATAGCACCCAGTTTTTCATCACCTTTCTTCAAATTTCTCGGC
GATTTGTTAAAAACAAAATTTGTGTCCCTTCTCTGATATCTCTATGTCTCTAAACACAAGTTCATCGGAA
AACGAAGGAGGGTAGGTGTTGGTTGGGCTCCCGAAGTGAAAATAGAAGAGCAAGAATAGAATATTAGAGA
GAGAGTGCAGAGAGGGCGGGATAGCTCCCGGGATTCCGTTTTCTTCTTCTTTATCTTCAACGATGATGTG
TGTGCGTGTTGTATAGATTCTGTTGCTCCCCCACAACTCGCTCCGAAGGCTCAATACAATTCAATTGATA
TTGGAGGAGAGCCTACCGGAGTGGGAGGATAAGAAGAAACATAAGAAGAAGAAGAAGAAGAAGCATGCTT
CTGGTTTTTGATGCTATGAAAACGGCACAAAAAGATGATTGAGGTCCCTTTTCAATACCTTCTCTCATCT
TTCAAATCCCATTGAAACCTAAAACTTCTCACCACGCTTTACCATTGTTCTCCAAAAACTTATAGCAATG
TCTATAACTTTTTTATCTCTGAAAAGCAGTGTTCCATTTTTCTTTTTCCTATTTTATTTCAATTGTTTCT
CACATTTCGTTTGGATTCTTTGCTTGTCAACCAGCTTCTTCTTCCACTTTTACCGTCTAATTTTCAGGGC
AGGGAGCCATCAAACCCACGACCACTAGATCCATCTAGAGGATCCCCGGGATTGGCCAAAGGACCCAAAG
GTATGTTTCGAATGATACTAACATAACATAGAACATTTTCAGGAGGACCCTTGGAGGGTACCGAGCTCAG
AAAAAATGACTGCTCCAAAGAAGAAGCGTAAGGTACCGGTAGAAAAAATGAGTAAAGGAGAAGAACTTTT
CACTGGAGTTGTCCCAATTCTTGTTGAATTAGATGGTGATGTTAATGGGCACAAATTTTCTGTCAGTGGA
GAGGGTGAAGGTGATGCAACATACGGAAAACTTACCCTTAAATTTATTTGCACTACTGGAAAACTACCTG
TTCCATGGGTAAGTTTAAACATATATATACTAACTAACCCTGATTATTTAAATTTTCAGCCAACACTTGT
CACTACTTTCTGTTATGGTGTTCAATGCTTCTCGAGATACCCAGATCATATGAAACGGCATGACTTTTTC
AAGAGTGCCATGCCCGAAGGTTATGTACAGGAAAGAACTATATTTTTCAAAGATGACGGGAACTACAAGA
CACGTAAGTTTAAACAGTTCGGTACTAACTAACCATACATATTTAAATTTTCAGGTGCTGAAGTCAAGTT
TGAAGGTGATACCCTTGTTAATAGAATCGAGTTAAAAGGTATTGATTTTAAAGAAGATGGAAACATTCTT
GGACACAAATTGGAATACAACTATAACTCACACAATGTATACATCATGGCAGACAAACAAAAGAATGGAA
TCAAAGTTGTAAGTTTAAACATGATTTTACTAACTAACTAATCTGATTTAAATTTTCAGAACTTCAAAAT
TAGACACAACATTGAAGATGGAAGCGTTCAACTAGCAGACCATTATCAACAAAATACTCCAATTGGCGAT
GGCCCTGTCCTTTTACCAGACAACCATTACCTGTCCACACAATCTGCCCTTTCGAAAGATCCCAACGAAA
AGAGAGACCACATGGTCCTTCTTGAGTTTGTAACAGCTGCTGGGATTACACATGGCATGGATGAACTATA
CAAATAGCATTCGTAGAATTCCAACTGAGCGCCGGTCGCTACCATTACCAACTTGTCTGGTGTCAAAAAT
AATAGGGGCCGCTGTCATCAGAGTAAGTTTAAACTGAGTTCTACTAACTAACGAGTAATATTTAAATTTT
CAGCATCTCGCGCCCGTGCCTCTGACTTCTAAGTCCAATTACTCTTCAACATCCCTACATGCTCTTTCTC
CCTGTGCTCCCACCCCCTATTTTTGTTATTATCAAAAAACTTCTCTTAATTTCTTTGTTTTTTAGCTTCT
TTTAAGTCACCTCTAACAATGAAATTGTGTAGATTCAAAAATAGAATTAATTCGTAATAAAAAGTCGAAA
AAAATTGTGCTCCCTCCCCCCATTAATAATAATTCTATCCCAAAATCTACACAATGTTCTGTGTACACTT
CTTATGTTTTTTACTTCTGATAAATTTTTTTGAAACATCATAGAAAAAACCGCACACAAAATACCTTATC
ATATGTTACGTTTCAGTTTATGACCGCAATTTTTATTTCTTCGCACGTCTGGGCCTCTCATGACGTCAAA
TCATGCTCATCGTGAAAAAGTTTTGGAGTATTTTTGGAATTTTTCAATCAAGTGAAAGTTTATGAAATTA
ATTTTCCTGCTTTTGCTTTTTGGGGTTTCCCCTATTGTTTGTCAAGATTTCGAGGACGGCGTTTTTCTTG
CTAAAATCACAAGTATTGATGAGCACGATGCAAGAAAGATCGGAAGAAGGTTTGGGTTTGAGGCTCAGTG
GAAGGTGAGTAGAAGTTGATAATTTGAAAGTGGAGTAGTGTCTATGGGGTTTTTGCCTTAAATGACAGAA
TACATTCCCAATATACCAAACATAACTGTTTCCTACTAGTCGGCCGTACGGGCCCTTTCGTCTCGCGCGT
TTCGGTGATGACGGTGAAAACCTCTGACACATGCAGCTCCCGGAGACGGTCACAGCTTGTCTGTAAGCGG
ATGCCGGGAGCAGACAAGCCCGTCAGGGCGCGTCAGCGGGTGTTGGCGGGTGTCGGGGCTGGCTTAACTA
TGCGGCATCAGAGCAGATTGTACTGAGAGTGCACCATATGCGGTGTGAAATACCGCACAGATGCGTAAGG
AGAAAATACCGCATCAGGCGGCCTTAAGGGCCTCGTGATACGCCTATTTTTATAGGTTAATGTCATGATA
ATAATGGTTTCTTAGACGTCAGGTGGCACTTTTCGGGGAAATGTGCGCGGAACCCCTATTTGTTTATTTT
TCTAAATACATTCAAATATGTATCCGCTCATGAGACAATAACCCTGATAAATGCTTCAATAATATTGAAA
AAGGAAGAGTATGAGTATTCAACATTTCCGTGTCGCCCTTATTCCCTTTTTTGCGGCATTTTGCCTTCCT
GTTTTTGCTCACCCAGAAACGCTGGTGAAAGTAAAAGATGCTGAAGATCAGTTGGGTGCACGAGTGGGTT
ACATCGAACTGGATCTCAACAGCGGTAAGATCCTTGAGAGTTTTCGCCCCGAAGAACGTTTTCCAATGAT
GAGCACTTTTAAAGTTCTGCTATGTGGCGCGGTATTATCCCGTATTGACGCCGGGCAAGAGCAACTCGGT
CGCCGCATACACTATTCTCAGAATGACTTGGTTGAGTACTCACCAGTCACAGAAAAGCATCTTACGGATG
GCATGACAGTAAGAGAATTATGCAGTGCTGCCATAACCATGAGTGATAACACTGCGGCCAACTTACTTCT
GACAACGATCGGAGGACCGAAGGAGCTAACCGCTTTTTTGCACAACATGGGGGATCATGTAACTCGCCTT
GATCGTTGGGAACCGGAGCTGAATGAAGCCATACCAAACGACGAGCGTGACACCACGATGCCTGTAGCAA
TGGCAACAACGTTGCGCAAACTATTAACTGGCGAACTACTTACTCTAGCTTCCCGGCAACAATTAATAGA
CTGGATGGAGGCGGATAAAGTTGCAGGACCACTTCTGCGCTCGGCCCTTCCGGCTGGCTGGTTTATTGCT
GATAAATCTGGAGCCGGTGAGCGTGGGTCTCGCGGTATCATTGCAGCACTGGGGCCAGATGGTAAGCCCT
CCCGTATCGTAGTTATCTACACGACGGGGAGTCAGGCAACTATGGATGAACGAAATAGACAGATCGCTGA
GATAGGTGCCTCACTGATTAAGCATTGGTAACTGTCAGACCAAGTTTACTCATATATACTTTAGATTGAT
TTAAAACTTCATTTTTAATTTAAAAGGATCTAGGTGAAGATCCTTTTTGATAATCTCATGACCAAAATCC
CTTAACGTGAGTTTTCGTTCCACTGAGCGTCAGACCCCGTAGAAAAGATCAAAGGATCTTCTTGAGATCC
TTTTTTTCTGCGCGTAATCTGCTGCTTGCAAACAAAAAAACCACCGCTACCAGCGGTGGTTTGTTTGCCG
GATCAAGAGCTACCAACTCTTTTTCCGAAGGTAACTGGCTTCAGCAGAGCGCAGATACCAAATACTGTCC
TTCTAGTGTAGCCGTAGTTAGGCCACCACTTCAAGAACTCTGTAGCACCGCCTACATACCTCGCTCTGCT
AATCCTGTTACCAGTGGCTGCTGCCAGTGGCGATAAGTCGTGTCTTACCGGGTTGGACTCAAGACGATAG
TTACCGGATAAGGCGCAGCGGTCGGGCTGAACGGGGGGTTCGTGCACACAGCCCAGCTTGGAGCGAACGA
CCTACACCGAACTGAGATACCTACAGCGTGAGCATTGAGAAAGCGCCACGCTTCCCGAAGGGAGAAAGGC
GGACAGGTATCCGGTAAGCGGCAGGGTCGGAACAGGAGAGCGCACGAGGGAGCTTCCAGGGGGAAACGCC
TGGTATCTTTATAGTCCTGTCGGGTTTCGCCACCTCTGACTTGAGCGTCGATTTTTGTGATGCTCGTCAG
GGGGGCGGAGCCTATGGAAAAACGCCAGCAACGCGGCCTTTTTACGGTTCCTGGCCTTTTGCTGGCCTTT
TGCTCACATGTTCTTTCCTGCGTTATCCCCTGATTCTGTGGATAACCGTATTACCGCCTTTGAGTGAGCT
GATACCGCTCGCCGCAGCCGAACGACCGAGCGCAGCGAGTCAGTGAGCGAGGAAGCGGAAGAGCGCCCAA
TACGCAAACCGCCTCTCCCCGCGCGTTGGCCGATTCATTAATGCAGCTGGCACGACAGGTTTCCCGACTG
GAAAGCGGGCAGTGAGCGCAACGCAATTAATGTGAGTTAGCTCACTCATTAGGCACCCCAGGCTTTACAC
TTTATGCTTCCGGCTCGTATGTTGTGTGGAATTGTGAGCGGATAACAATTTCACACAGGAAACAGCT
