>Addgene plasmid #1476 | pPD93_97 | addgene partial sequence | sequence record 16617 | 1476_m13reverse
GNNNGCGGNCGGCTATATAAGTTCTTGAATAAAATAATTTTCCCGACAAAACATGAGTATTTCTTTCGAA
AATAAAAGTGCAGGCTAATTAGAGATTATTCTGTAATTAACTGCATAATTTGTCACGTGCCATAGTTTTA
CATTCCACTACGTCATAGTTCTTAAAATACTAATCTCCTGAAAATAGAAGTAGGTGAAGAAAGTTTAATT
ATCAGTTCTAAAATGACAATTGATCTTTGGAATATGTTCTGAAACTACCGATCATTGAACAGATGCTATT
TGAATGATATAGAATTGTATATTTGCAATTTCTGAAACGCGTTCTTAAAGGCACACAGATTAATTCAAAA
GGGTCTGGCCGCAAAAAGGTTTATGGTGGCCGATTTTGAGTTTTGTGTGTGATTGCTTTTTCACAATCAG
TGTTTTCAGGATTATGTGATGAACTAGATCTTCAAGTTTCGTTACATTTCATATGTTTTCGGAACTCACG
AAGTACATATTGGGTATTGTGCTCAAAAAATTCAGCAATCAGCTTCGCTCCGCTGACTTTAGAACCCAAA
AAAATAGTATGGCCAAACTGACTGTGTTACGATCATTTCAATTTTTCAATACATATTTAAGATTTCTAAG
AGTAAGAAGGTCAAAAACTGTTCTGGAATACATATATATTTTTCAGGTTACAATTAGTCAAAAAGTGCAC
TGAAATATACGTTTTAATTTCACGAATAACCCAATTAGTTCAATGTATTTTTGGTCAACCAACGTTAAAG
TTTGGCTTCCAACCAATTATCATTTCTGATCAACCACAATGTTTTTTCTTTATCTGCAAGTTAATTTTTT
ATTTTTATCCAGATGTTTGGCATATTTTTCAATTCTTCACTAGCGCCCACTTCTTGCACTTCCGGCGCCC
TGAATCTAATGCATCTGTTGCAAGAATTGAAAGACCCATCAACACATTGTTTTCTTCACGAGATACTGAA
GAAAATGATTAAAACCGAGAAAAGAGCCNTGTGATAAGTGACACTGGTGCTAACAAAACCNTAGCTGGAC
TGGNACGNGANGGCAACGTATGGGNCACAAAATGATGGCAGAGGGGNGCAAACNGTCAGTCNAGAAAATT
TGAAAACCGAAACCAGAACCGAAAATGGGGTTGAAAGNCGTNANTTNAAAAANAAAATGGGNNTANAATT
ANCCTTTTGNGNAAAANTNTTTTCCNCCNCNTAAAATNTCCAGCCCNTNTTCCATTTANTTTAACNGGNT
AAAGAAANCCNGGGCCNCCCGAANCTGAACCGAANGGGNNGNNCCCCCCCCGTCCAAANCCNGGGNGNNA
NGGCCNAANGGAANAGGNNCCCCC
